Addgene plasmid #62809: pPBC-LG6s
Purpose: pPBC-LG6s expresses PiggyBac inverted terminal repeat-flanked Lck-GCaMP6s under the control of the CAG promoter.
Depositing lab: Karen Wilcox. Depositing organization: University of Utah. Publication: Imaging activity in astrocytes and neurons with genetically encoded calcium indicators following in utero electroporation. Gee JM, Gibbons MB, Taheri M, Palumbos S, Morris SC, Smeal RM, Flynn KF, Economo MN, Cizek CG, Capecchi MR, Tvrdik P, Wilcox KS, White JA. Front Mol Neurosci. 2015 Apr 15;8:10. doi: 10.3389/fnmol.2015.00010. eCollection 2015. PubMed 25926768.
Backbone
  Vector backbone: pSP72
  Backbone manufacturer: Promega Corporation
  Backbone size w/o insert (bp): 2462
  Total vector size (bp): 7117
  Vector type: Mammalian Expression, Bacterial Expression
Growth in bacteria
  Bacterial resistance: Ampicillin, 100 μg/mL
  Growth temperature: 37°C
  Growth strain: DH5alpha
  Copy number: High Copy
Gene/Insert
  Gene/Insert name: ITR-CAG-Lck-GCaMP6s-ITR
  Promoter: CAG
  Cloning method: Restriction Enzyme; 5′ cloning site Spe1 (not destroyed); 3′ cloning site EcoR1 (not destroyed)
  Sequencing primers: 5′ ATACGACAATCTCACAGACAGC
Resource information
  A portion of this plasmid was derived from a plasmid made by: GCaMP6s was obtained from pGP-CMV-GCaMP6s (Addgene Plasmid #40753). Lck was obtained from pN1-Lck-GCaMP2 (Addgene Plasmid #24794).
Terms and licenses: Academic/Nonprofit Terms; Industry Terms: Not Available to Industry
How to cite: pPBC-LG6s was a gift from Karen Wilcox (Addgene plasmid # 62809 ; http://n2t.net/addgene:62809 ; RRID:Addgene_62809)
