[The description below was written by a language model from this plasmid's Addgene catalogue record and pLannotate feature annotations shown in this document.]
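Description:
pPBC-LG6s is a 7.1 kb PiggyBac transposon donor plasmid built on the small pSP72 cloning backbone for expression of a membrane-targeted calcium indicator in mammalian cells. It is propagated in E. coli as a high-copy plasmid through a ColE1/pUC-type origin and is selected with ampicillin via the β-lactamase gene. Backbone remnants include the SP6 and T7 phage promoters that flank the cloning region, along with a T3 promoter and lac promoter/operator fragments that appear to have been carried over from earlier cloning intermediates.

The payload, inserted between SpeI and EcoRI sites, is an ITR-CAG-Lck-GCaMP6s-ITR cassette. The CAG promoter is annotated in its three usual parts (CMV immediate-early enhancer, chicken β-actin promoter and a chimeric β-actin/β-globin intron) and provides strong, broadly active transcription. It drives a short N-terminal fragment of the Lck kinase, which serves as an acylation-based plasma membrane tether, fused to GCaMP6s, a slow, high-sensitivity GFP-based calcium sensor. An HSV TK polyadenylation signal lies downstream, preceded by a short ble fragment that is probably a cloning remnant. The PiggyBac inverted terminal repeats are not labelled as such in the automated annotation. However, the two baculovirus FP25 fragments bracketing the cassette probably mark the flanking sequence in which those repeats reside.

When supplied together with a PiggyBac transposase source, which is not encoded on this plasmid, the ITR-flanked cassette can integrate into the genome, so expression persists in dividing cells and their progeny. The associated publication used this approach with in utero electroporation to image calcium activity in astrocytes and neurons.
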