Features (pLannotate 1.2.2; 24 found; start..end, strand, type, name):
      1..105     -  promoter       AmpR promoter: bla
    200..235     +  CDS            rop (fragment): Rop protein, which maintains plasmids at low copy number; rop
    337..388     +  misc_feature   bom (fragment): basis of mobility region from pBR322
    451..469     +  promoter       SP6 promoter: promoter for bacteriophage SP6 RNA polymerase
    483..522     +  CDS            lacI (fragment): lac repressor; lacI; The lac repressor binds to the lac operator to inhibit transcription in E. coli. This inhibition can be relieved by adding lactose or isopropyl-β-D-thiogalactopyranoside (IPTG).
    535..556     +  protein_bind   CAP binding site: CAP binding activates transcription in the presence of cAMP. E. coli catabolite activator protein
    571..601     +  promoter       lac promoter: promoter for the E. coli lac operon
    609..625     +  protein_bind   lac operator: The lac repressor binds to the lac operator to inhibit transcription in E. coli. This inhibition can be relieved by adding lactose or isopropyl-β-D-thiogalactopyranoside (IPTG). lac repressor encoded by lacI
    670..688     +  promoter       T3 promoter: promoter for bacteriophage T3 RNA polymerase
    690..869     +  CDS            FP (fragment): FP25_NPVAC - Experimental evidence at protein level: Swiss-Prot protein existence level 1. From Autographa californica nuclear polyhedrosis virus (AcMNPV).
   1225..1604    +  enhancer       CMV enhancer: human cytomegalovirus immediate early enhancer
   1607..1882    +  promoter       chicken β-actin promoter: No description available
   1883..2891    +  intron         chimeric intron: chimera between introns from chicken β-actin and rabbit β-globin
   2940..2963    +  misc_feature   MCS (fragment): multiple cloning site
   2970..3047    +  CDS            LCK (fragment): LCK_HUMAN - Experimental evidence at protein level: Swiss-Prot protein existence level 1. Non-receptor tyrosine-protein kinase that plays an essential role in the selection and maturation of developing T-cells in the thymus and in the function of mature T-cells. Plays a key role in T- cell antigen receptor (TCR)-linked signal transduction pathways. Constitutively associated with the cytoplasmic portions of the CD4 and CD8 surface receptors. Association of the TCR with a peptide antigen- bound MHC complex facilitates the interaction of CD4 and CD8 with MHC class II and class I molecules, respec
   3092..4442    +  CDS            GCaMP6s (fragment): improved fluorescent protein-based calcium sensor (Chen et al., 2013)
   4457..4609    +  CDS            ble (fragment): BLE_KLEPN - Experimental evidence at protein level: Swiss-Prot protein existence level 1. Binding protein with a strong affinity to the bleomycin family of antibiotics. Binds to CL990; an antimitotic-antibiotic compound. From Klebsiella pneumoniae.
   4668..4715    +  polyA_signal   HSV TK poly(A) signal: herpes simplex virus thymidine kinase polyadenylation signal (Cole and Stacy, 1985)
   5098..5175    +  CDS            FP (fragment): FP25_NPVAC - Experimental evidence at protein level: Swiss-Prot protein existence level 1. From Autographa californica nuclear polyhedrosis virus (AcMNPV).
   5176..5194    -  misc_feature   MCS (fragment): pUC18/19 multiple cloning site
   5222..5240    -  promoter       T7 promoter: promoter for bacteriophage T7 RNA polymerase
   5262..5315    -  CDS            lacI (fragment): lac repressor; lacI; The lac repressor binds to the lac operator to inhibit transcription in E. coli. This inhibition can be relieved by adding lactose or isopropyl-β-D-thiogalactopyranoside (IPTG).
   5498..6086    -  rep_origin     ori: high-copy-number ColE1/pMB1/pBR322/pUC origin of replication
   6257..7117    -  CDS            AmpR: β-lactamase; bla; confers resistance to ampicillin, carbenicillin, and related antibiotics
>Addgene plasmid #62809 | pPBC-LG6s | depositor full sequence | sequence record 123119 | pPBC-LG6s sequence 7117 bps
ACTCTTCCTTTTTCAATATTATTGAAGCATTTATCAGGGTTATTGTCTCATGAGCGGATACATATTTGAA
TGTATTTAGAAAAATAAACAAATAGGGGTTCCGCGCACATTTCCCCGAAAAGTGCCACCTGACGTCTAAG
AAACCATTATTATCATGACATTAACCTATAAAAATAGGCGTATCACGAGGCCCTTTCGTCTCGCGCGTTT
CGGTGATGACGGTGAAAACCTCTGACACATGCAGCTCCCGGAGACGGTCACAGCTTGTCTGTAAGCGGAT
GCCGGGAGCAGACAAGCCCGTCAGGGCGCGTCAGCGGGTGTTGGCGGGTGTCGGGGCTGGCTTAACTATG
CGGCATCAGAGCAGATTGTACTGAGAGTGCACCATATGGACATATTGTCGTTAGAACGCGGCTACAATTA
ATACATAACCTTATGTATCATACACATACGATTTAGGTGACACTATAGAACTCGACCTCGAGGCTGGCAC
GACAGGTTTCCCGACTGGAAAGCGGGCAGTGAGCGCAACGCAATTAATGTGAGTTAGCTCACTCATTAGG
CACCCCAGGCTTTACACTTTATGCTTCCGGCTCGTATGTTGTGTGGAATTGTGAGCGGATAACAATTTCA
CACAGGAAACAGCTATGACCATGATTACGCCAAGCTCGAAATTAACCCTCACTAAAGGGAACAAAAGCTG
GAGCTCGTCTTTGATCAAAACGCAAATCGACGAAAATGTGTCGGACAATATCAAGTCGATGAGCGAAAAA
CTAAAAAGGCTAGAATACGACAATCTCACAGACAGCGTTGAGATATACGGTATTCACGACAGCAGGCTGA
ATAATAAAAAAATTAGAAACTATTATTTAACCCTAGAAAGATAATCATATTGTGACGTACGTTAAAGATA
ATCATGCGTAAAATTGACGCATGTGTTTTATCGATCTGTATATCGAGGTTTATTTATTAATTTGAATAGA
TATTAAGTTTTATTATATTTACACTTACATACTAATAATAAATTCAACAAACAATTTATTTATGTTTATT
TATTTATTAAAAAAAAACAAAAACTCAAAATTTCTTCTATAAAGTAACAAAACTTTTAAACATTCTCTCT
TTTACAAAAATAAACTTATTTTGTACTTTAAAAACAGTCATGTTGTATTATAAAATAAGTAATTAGCTTA
ACTTATACATAATAGAAACAAATTATACTTATTAGACATTGATTATTGACTAGTTATTAATAGTAATCAA
TTACGGGGTCATTAGTTCATAGCCCATATATGGAGTTCCGCGTTACATAACTTACGGTAAATGGCCCGCC
TGGCTGACCGCCCAACGACCCCCGCCCATTGACGTCAATAATGACGTATGTTCCCATAGTAACGCCAATA
GGGACTTTCCATTGACGTCAATGGGTGGACTATTTACGGTAAACTGCCCACTTGGCAGTACATCAAGTGT
ATCATATGCCAAGTACGCCCCCTATTGACGTCAATGACGGTAAATGGCCCGCCTGGCATTATGCCCAGTA
CATGACCTTATGGGACTTTCCTACTTGGCAGTACATCTACGTATTAGTCATCGCTATTACCATGGGTCGA
GGTGAGCCCCACGTTCTGCTTCACTCTCCCCATCTCCCCCCCCTCCCCACCCCCAATTTTGTATTTATTT
ATTTTTTAATTATTTTGTGCAGCGATGGGGGCGGGGGGGGGGGGGGCGCGCGCCAGGCGGGGCGGGGCGG
GGCGAGGGGCGGGGCGGGGCGAGGCGGAGAGGTGCGGCGGCAGCCAATCAGAGCGGCGCGCTCCGAAAGT
TTCCTTTTATGGCGAGGCGGCGGCGGCGGCGGCCCTATAAAAAGCGAAGCGCGCGGCGGGCGGGAGTCGC
TGCGTTGCCTTCGCCCCGTGCCCCGCTCCGCGCCGCCTCGCGCCGCCCGCCCCGGCTCTGACTGACCGCG
TTACTCCCACAGGTGAGCGGGCGGGACGGCCCTTCTCCTCCGGGCTGTAATTAGCGCTTGGTTTAATGAC
GGCTCGTTTCTTTTCTGTGGCTGCGTGAAAGCCTTAAAGGGCTCCGGGAGGGCCCTTTGTGCGGGGGGGA
GCGGCTCGGGGGGTGCGTGCGTGTGTGTGTGCGTGGGGAGCGCCGCGTGCGGCCCGCGCTGCCCGGCGGC
TGTGAGCGCTGCGGGCGCGGCGCGGGGCTTTGTGCGCTCCGCGTGTGCGCGAGGGGAGCGCGGCCGGGGG
CGGTGCCCCGCGGTGCGGGGGGGCTGCGAGGGGAACAAAGGCTGCGTGCGGGGTGTGTGCGTGGGGGGGT
GAGCAGGGGGTGTGGGCGCGGCGGTCGGGCTGTAACCCCCCCCTGCACCCCCCTCCCCGAGTTGCTGAGC
ACGGCCCGGCTTCGGGTGCGGGGCTCCGTGCGGGGCGTGGCGCGGGGCTCGCCGTGCCGGGCGGGGGGTG
GCGGCAGGTGGGGGTGCCGGGCGGGGCGGGGCCGCCTCGGGCCGGGGAGGGCTCGGGGGAGGGGCGCGGC
GGCCCCGGAGCGCCGGCGGCTGTCGAGGCGCGGCGAGCCGCAGCCATTGCCTTTTATGGTAATCGTGCGA
GAGGGCGCAGGGACTTCCTTTGTCCCAAATCTGGCGGAGCCGAAATCTGGGAGGCGCCGCCGCACCCCCT
CTAGCGGGCGCGGGCGAAGCGGTGCGGCGCCGGCAGGAAGGAAATGGGCGGGGAGGGCCTTCGTGCGTCG
CCGCGCCGCCGTCCCCTTCTCCATCTCCAGCCTCGGGGCTGCCGCAGGGGGACGGCTGCCTTCGGGGGGG
ACGGGGCAGGGCGGGGTTCGGCTTCTGGCGTGTGACCGGCGGCTCTAGAGCCTCTGCTAACCATGTTCAT
GCCTTCTTCTTTTTCCTACAGCTCCTGGGCAACGTGCTGGTTATTGTGCTGTCTCATCATTTTGGCAAAG
CTAGCGCTACCGGACTCAGATCTGCCACCATGGGCTGTGGCTGCAGCTCAAACCCTGAAGATGACTGGAT
GGAGAACATTGACGTGTGTGAGAACTGCCATTATCCCCCGCCGAAGCTTCGAATTGATCCACCGGATCTC
GCCACCATGCGGGGTTCTCATCATCATCATCATCATGGTATGGCTAGCATGACTGGTGGACAGCAAATGG
GTCGGGATCTGTACGACGATGACGATAAGGATCTCGCCACCATGGTCGACTCATCACGTCGTAAGTGGAA
TAAGACAGGTCACGCAGTCAGAGCTATAGGTCGGCTGAGCTCACTCGAGAACGTCTATATCAAGGCCGAC
AAGCAGAAGAACGGCATCAAGGCGAACTTCCACATCCGCCACAACATCGAGGACGGCGGCGTGCAGCTCG
CCTACCACTACCAGCAGAACACCCCCATCGGCGACGGCCCCGTGCTGCTGCCCGACAACCACTACCTGAG
CGTGCAGTCCAAACTTTCGAAAGACCCCAACGAGAAGCGCGATCACATGGTCCTGCTGGAGTTCGTGACC
GCCGCCGGGATCACTCTCGGCATGGACGAGCTGTACAAGGGCGGTACCGGAGGGAGCATGGTGAGCAAGG
GCGAGGAGCTGTTCACCGGGGTGGTGCCCATCCTGGTCGAGCTGGACGGCGACGTAAACGGCCACAAGTT
CAGCGTGTCCGGCGAGGGTGAGGGCGATGCCACCTACGGCAAGCTGACCCTGAAGTTCATCTGCACCACC
GGCAAGCTGCCCGTGCCCTGGCCCACCCTCGTGACCACCCTGACCTACGGCGTGCAGTGCTTCAGCCGCT
ACCCCGACCACATGAAGCAGCACGACTTCTTCAAGTCCGCCATGCCCGAAGGCTACATCCAGGAGCGCAC
CATCTTCTTCAAGGACGACGGCAACTACAAGACCCGCGCCGAGGTGAAGTTCGAGGGCGACACCCTGGTG
AACCGCATCGAGCTGAAGGGCATCGACTTCAAGGAGGACGGCAACATCCTGGGGCACAAGCTGGAGTACA
ACCTGCCGGACCAACTGACTGAAGAGCAGATCGCAGAATTTAAAGAGGCTTTCTCCCTATTTGACAAGGA
CGGGGATGGGACAATAACAACCAAGGAGCTGGGGACGGTGATGCGGTCTCTGGGGCAGAACCCCACAGAA
GCAGAGCTGCAGGACATGATCAATGAAGTAGATGCCGACGGTGACGGCACAATCGACTTCCCTGAGTTCC
TGACAATGATGGCAAGAAAAATGAAATACAGGGACACGGAAGAAGAAATTAGAGAAGCGTTCGGTGTGTT
TGATAAGGATGGCAATGGCTACATCAGTGCAGCAGAGCTTCGCCACGTGATGACAAACCTTGGAGAGAAG
TTAACAGATGAAGAGGTTGATGAAATGATCAGGGAAGCAGACATCGATGGGGATGGTCAGGTAAACTACG
AAGAGTTTGTACAAATGATGACAGCGAAGTGAGCGGCCGCTTCGAAATGACCGACCAAGCGACGCCCAAC
CTGCCATCACGAGATTTCGATTCCACCGCCGCCTTCTATGAAAGGTTGGGCTTCGGAATCGTTTTCCGGG
ACGCCGGCTGGATGATCCTCCAGCGCGGGGATCTCATGCTGGAGTTCTTCGCCCACCCTAGGGGGAGGCT
AACTGAAACACGGAAGGAGACAATACCGGAAGGAACCCGCGCTATGACGGCAATAAAAAGACAGAATAAA
ACGCACGGTGTTGGGTCGTTTGTTCGGCGCGCCATCGAAGCAGCTCCAGCCTACACAATCGCTCAAGACG
TGTAATGCTTTTATTATATATTAGTCACGATATCTATAACAAGAAAATATATATATAATAAGTTATCACG
TAAGTAGAACATGAAATAACAATATAATTATCGTATGAGTTAAATCTTAAAAGTCACGTAAAAGATAATC
ATGCGTCATTTTGACTCACGCGGTCGTTATAGTTCAAAATCAGTGACACTTACCGCATTGACAAGCACGC
CTCACGGGAGCTCCAAGCGGCGACTGAGATGTCCTAAATGCACAGCGACGGATTCGCGCTATTTAGAAAG
AGAGAGCAATATTTCAAGAATGCATGCGTCAATTTTACGCAGACTATCTTTCTAGGGTTAAAAAAGATTT
GCGCTTTACTCGACCTAAACTTTAAACACGTCATAGAATCTTCGTTTGACAAAAACCACATTGTGGGGTA
CCGAGCTCGAATTCATCGATGATATCAGATCTGCCGGTCTCCCTATAGTGAGTCGTATTAATTTCGATAA
GCCAGGTTAACCTGCATTAATGAATCGGCCAACGCGCGGGGAGAGGCGGTTTGCGTATTGGGCGCTCTTC
CGCTTCCTCGCTCACTGACTCGCTGCGCTCGGTCGTTCGGCTGCGGCGAGCGGTATCAGCTCACTCAAAG
GCGGTAATACGGTTATCCACAGAATCAGGGGATAACGCAGGAAAGAACATGTGAGCAAAAGGCCAGCAAA
AGGCCAGGAACCGTAAAAAGGCCGCGTTGCTGGCGTTTTTCCATAGGCTCCGCCCCCCTGACGAGCATCA
CAAAAATCGACGCTCAAGTCAGAGGTGGCGAAACCCGACAGGACTATAAAGATACCAGGCGTTTCCCCCT
GGAAGCTCCCTCGTGCGCTCTCCTGTTCCGACCCTGCCGCTTACCGGATACCTGTCCGCCTTTCTCCCTT
CGGGAAGCGTGGCGCTTTCTCATAGCTCACGCTGTAGGTATCTCAGTTCGGTGTAGGTCGTTCGCTCCAA
GCTGGGCTGTGTGCACGAACCCCCCGTTCAGCCCGACCGCTGCGCCTTATCCGGTAACTATCGTCTTGAG
TCCAACCCGGTAAGACACGACTTATCGCCACTGGCAGCAGCCACTGGTAACAGGATTAGCAGAGCGAGGT
ATGTAGGCGGTGCTACAGAGTTCTTGAAGTGGTGGCCTAACTACGGCTACACTAGAAGAACAGTATTTGG
TATCTGCGCTCTGCTGAAGCCAGTTACCTTCGGAAAAAGAGTTGGTAGCTCTTGATCCGGCAAACAAACC
ACCGCTGGTAGCGGTGGTTTTTTTGTTTGCAAGCAGCAGATTACGCGCAGAAAAAAAGGATCTCAAGAAG
ATCCTTTGATCTTTTCTACGGGGTCTGACGCTCAGTGGAACGAAAACTCACGTTAAGGGATTTTGGTCAT
GAGATTATCAAAAAGGATCTTCACCTAGATCCTTTTAAATTAAAAATGAAGTTTTAAATCAATCTAAAGT
ATATATGAGTAAACTTGGTCTGACAGTTACCAATGCTTAATCAGTGAGGCACCTATCTCAGCGATCTGTC
TATTTCGTTCATCCATAGTTGCCTGACTCCCCGTCGTGTAGATAACTACGATACGGGAGGGCTTACCATC
TGGCCCCAGTGCTGCAATGATACCGCGAGACCCACGCTCACCGGCTCCAGATTTATCAGCAATAAACCAG
CCAGCCGGAAGGGCCGAGCGCAGAAGTGGTCCTGCAACTTTATCCGCCTCCATCCAGTCTATTAATTGTT
GCCGGGAAGCTAGAGTAAGTAGTTCGCCAGTTAATAGTTTGCGCAACGTTGTTGCCATTGCTACAGGCAT
CGTGGTGTCACGCTCGTCGTTTGGTATGGCTTCATTCAGCTCCGGTTCCCAACGATCAAGGCGAGTTACA
TGATCCCCCATGTTGTGCAAAAAAGCGGTTAGCTCCTTCGGTCCTCCGATCGTTGTCAGAAGTAAGTTGG
CCGCAGTGTTATCACTCATGGTTATGGCAGCACTGCATAATTCTCTTACTGTCATGCCATCCGTAAGATG
CTTTTCTGTGACTGGTGAGTACTCAACCAAGTCATTCTGAGAATAGTGTATGCGGCGACCGAGTTGCTCT
TGCCCGGCGTCAATACGGGATAATACCGCGCCACATAGCAGAACTTTAAAAGTGCTCATCATTGGAAAAC
GTTCTTCGGGGCGAAAACTCTCAAGGATCTTACCGCTGTTGAGATCCAGTTCGATGTAACCCACTCGTGC
ACCCAACTGATCTTCAGCATCTTTTACTTTCACCAGCGTTTCTGGGTGAGCAAAAACAGGAAGGCAAAAT
GCCGCAAAAAAGGGAATAAGGGCGACACGGAAATGTTGAATACTCAT
