>Addgene plasmid #62809 | pPBC-LG6s | addgene partial sequence | sequence record 178813 | Addgene Partial NGS Result
GGGGGACGGCTGCCTTCGGGGGGGACGGGGCAGGGCGGGGTTCGGCTTCTGGCGTGTGACCGGCGGCTCT
AGAGCCTCTGCTAACCATGTTCATGCCTTCTTCTTTTTCCTACAGCTCCTGGGCAACGTGCTGGTTATTG
TGCTGTCTCATCATTTTGGCAAAGCTAGCGCTACCGGACTCAGATCTGCCACCATGGGCTGTGGCTGCAG
CTCAAACCCTGAAGATGACTGGATGGAGAACATTGACGTGTGTGAGAACTGCCATTATCCCCCGCCGAAG
CTTCGAATTGATCCACCGGATCTCGCCACCATGCGGGGTTCTCATCATCATCATCATCATGGTATGGCTA
GCATGACTGGTGGACAGCAAATGGGTCGGGATCTGTACGACGATGACGATAAGGATCTCGCCACCATGGT
CGACTCATCACGTCGTAAGTGGAATAAGACAGGTCACGCAGTCAGAGCTATAGGTCGGCTGAGCTCACTC
GAGAACGTCTATATCAAGGCCGACAAGCAGAAGAACGGCATCAAGGCGAACTTCCACATCCGCCACAACA
TCGAGGACGGCGGCGTGCAGCTCGCCTACCACTACCAGCAGAACACCCCCATCGGCGACGGCCCCGTGCT
GCTGCCCGACAACCACTACCTGAGCGTGCAGTCCAAACTTTCGAAAGACCCCAACGAGAAGCGCGATCAC
ATGGTCCTGCTGGAGTTCGTGACCGCCGCCGGGATCACTCTCGGCATGGACGAGCTGTACAAGGGCGGTA
CCGGAGGGAGCATGGTGAGCAAGGGCGAGGAGCTGTTCACCGGGGTGGTGCCCATCCTGGTCGAGCTGGA
CGGCGACGTAAACGGCCACAAGTTCAGCGTGTCCGGCGAGGGTGAGGGCGATGCCACCTACGGCAAGCTG
ACCCTGAAGTTCATCTGCACCACCGGCAAGCTGCCCGTGCCCTGGCCCACCCTCGTGACCACCCTGACCT
ACGGCGTGCAGTGCTTCAGCCGCTACCCCGACCACATGAAGCAGCACGACTTCTTCAAGTCCGCCATGCC
CGAAGGCTACATCCAGGAGCGCACCATCTTCTTCAAGGACGACGGCAACTACAAGACCCGCGCCGAGGTG
AAGTTCGAGGGCGACACCCTGGTGAACCGCATCGAGCTGAAGGGCATCGACTTCAAGGAGGACGGCAACA
TCCTGGGGCACAAGCTGGAGTACAACCTGCCGGACCAACTGACTGAAGAGCAGATCGCAGAATTTAAAGA
GGCTTTCTCCCTATTTGACAAGGACGGGGATGGGACAATAACAACCAAGGAGCTGGGGACGGTGATGCGG
TCTCTGGGGCAGAACCCCACAGAAGCAGAGCTGCAGGACATGATCAATGAAGTAGATGCCGACGGTGACG
GCACAATCGACTTCCCTGAGTTCCTGACAATGATGGCAAGAAAAATGAAATACAGGGACACGGAAGAAGA
AATTAGAGAAGCGTTCGGTGTGTTTGATAAGGATGGCAATGGCTACATCAGTGCAGCAGAGCTTCGCCAC
GTGATGACAAACCTTGGAGAGAAGTTAACAGATGAAGAGGTTGATGAAATGATCAGGGAAGCAGACATCG
ATGGGGATGGTCAGGTAAACTACGAAGAGTTTGTACAAATGATGACAGCGAAGTGAGCGGCCGCTTCGAA
ATGACCGACCAAGCGACGCCCAACCTGCCATCACGAGATTTCGATTCCACCGCCGCCTTCTATGAAAGGT
TGGGCTTCGGAATCGTTTTCCGGGACGCCGGCTGGATGATCCTCCAGCGCGGGGATCTCATGCTGGAGTT
CTTCGCCCACCCTAGGGGGAGGCTAACTGAAACACGGAAGGAGACAATACCGGAAGGAACCCGCGCTATG
ACGGCAATAAAAAGACAGAATAAAACGCACGGTGTTGGGTCGTTTGTTCGGCGCGCCATCGAAGCAGCTC
CAGCCTACACAATCGCTCAAGACGTGTAATGCTTTTATTATATATTAGTCACGATATCTATAACAAGAAA
ATATATATATAATAAGTTATCACGTAAGTAGAACATGAAATAACAATATAATTATCGTATGAGTTAAATC
TTAAAAGTCACGTAAAAGATAATCATGCGTCATTTTGACTCACGCGGTCGTTATAGTTCAAAATCAGTGA
CACTTACCGCATTGACAAGCACGCCTCACGGGAGCTCCAAGCGGCGACTGAGATGTCCTAAATGCACAGC
GACGGATTCGCGCTATTTAGAAAGAGAGAGCAATATTTCAAGAATGCATGCGTCAATTTTACGCAGACTA
TCTTTCTAGGGTTAAAAAAGATTTGCGCTTTACTCGACCTAAACTTTAAACACGTCATAGAATCTTCGTT
TGACAAAAACCACATTGTGGGGTACCGAGCTCGAATTCATCGATGATATCAGATCTGCCGGTCTCCCTAT
AGTGAGTCGTATTAATTTCGATAAGCCAGGTTAACCTGCATTAATGAATCGGCCAACGCGCGGGGAGAGG
CGGTTTGCGTATTGGGCGCTCTTCCGCTTCCTCGCTCACTGACTCGCTGCGCTCGGTCGTTCGGCTGCGG
CGAGCGGTATCAGCTCACTCAAAGGCGGTAATACGGTTATCCACAGAATCAGGGGATAACGCAGGAAAGA
ACATGTGAGCAAAAGGCCAGCAAAAGGCCAGGAACCGTAAAAAGGCCGCGTTGCTGGCGTTTTTCCATAG
GCTCCGCCCCCCTGACGAGCATCACAAAAATCGACGCTCAAGTCAGAGGTGGCGAAACCCGACAGGACTA
TAAAGATACCAGGCGTTTCCCCCTGGAAGCTCCCTCGTGCGCTCTCCTGTTCCGACCCTGCCGCTTACCG
GATACCTGTCCGCCTTTCTCCCTTCGGGAAGCGTGGCGCTTTCTCATAGCTCACGCTGTAGGTATCTCAG
TTCGGTGTAGGTCGTTCGCTCCAAGCTGGGCTGTGTGCACGAACCCCCCGTTCAGCCCGACCGCTGCGCC
TTATCCGGTAACTATCGTCTTGAGTCCAACCCGGTAAGACACGACTTATCGCCACTGGCAGCAGCCACTG
GTAACAGGATTAGCAGAGCGAGGTATGTAGGCGGTGCTACAGAGTTCTTGAAGTGGTGGCCTAACTACGG
CTACACTAGAAGAACAGTATTTGGTATCTGCGCTCTGCTGAAGCCAGTTACCTTCGGAAAAAGAGTTGGT
AGCTCTTGATCCGGCAAACAAACCACCGCTGGTAGCGGTGGTTTTTTTGTTTGCAAGCAGCAGATTACGC
GCAGAAAAAAAGGATCTCAAGAAGATCCTTTGATCTTTTCTACGGGGTCTGACGCTCAGTGGAACGAAAA
CTCACGTTAAGGGATTTTGGTCATGAGATTATCAAAAAGGATCTTCACCTAGATCCTTTTAAATTAAAAA
TGAAGTTTTAAATCAATCTAAAGTATATATGAGTAAACTTGGTCTGACAGTTACCAATGCTTAATCAGTG
AGGCACCTATCTCAGCGATCTGTCTATTTCGTTCATCCATAGTTGCCTGACTCCCCGTCGTGTAGATAAC
TACGATACGGGAGGGCTTACCATCTGGCCCCAGTGCTGCAATGATACCGCGAGACCCACGCTCACCGGCT
CCAGATTTATCAGCAATAAACCAGCCAGCCGGAAGGGCCGAGCGCAGAAGTGGTCCTGCAACTTTATCCG
CCTCCATCCAGTCTATTAATTGTTGCCGGGAAGCTAGAGTAAGTAGTTCGCCAGTTAATAGTTTGCGCAA
CGTTGTTGCCATTGCTACAGGCATCGTGGTGTCACGCTCGTCGTTTGGTATGGCTTCATTCAGCTCCGGT
TCCCAACGATCAAGGCGAGTTACATGATCCCCCATGTTGTGCAAAAAAGCGGTTAGCTCCTTCGGTCCTC
CGATCGTTGTCAGAAGTAAGTTGGCCGCAGTGTTATCACTCATGGTTATGGCAGCACTGCATAATTCTCT
TACTGTCATGCCATCCGTAAGATGCTTTTCTGTGACTGGTGAGTACTCAACCAAGTCATTCTGAGAATAG
TGTATGCGGCGACCGAGTTGCTCTTGCCCGGCGTCAATACGGGATAATACCGCGCCACATAGCAGAACTT
TAAAAGTGCTCATCATTGGAAAACGTTCTTCGGGGCGAAAACTCTCAAGGATCTTACCGCTGTTGAGATC
CAGTTCGATGTAACCCACTCGTGCACCCAACTGATCTTCAGCATCTTTTACTTTCACCAGCGTTTCTGGG
TGAGCAAAAACAGGAAGGCAAAATGCCGCAAAAAAGGGAATAAGGGCGACACGGAAATGTTGAATACTCA
TACTCTTCCTTTTTCAATATTATTGAAGCATTTATCAGGGTTATTGTCTCATGAGCGGATACATATTTGA
ATGTATTTAGAAAAATAAACAAATAGGGGTTCCGCGCACATTTCCCCGAAAAGTGCCACCTGACGTCTAA
GAAACCATTATTATCATGACATTAACCTATAAAAATAGGCGTATCACGAGGCCCTTTCGTCTCGCGCGTT
TCGGTGATGACGGTGAAAACCTCTGACACATGCAGCTCCCGGAGACGGTCACAGCTTGTCTGTAAGCGGA
TGCCGGGAGCAGACAAGCCCGTCAGGGCGCGTCAGCGGGTGTTGGCGGGTGTCGGGGCTGGCTTAACTAT
GCGGCATCAGAGCAGATTGTACTGAGAGTGCACCATATGGACATATTGTCGTTAGAACGCGGCTACAATT
AATACATAACCTTATGTATCATACACATACGATTTAGGTGACACTATAGAACTCGACCTCGAGGCTGGCA
CGACAGGTTTCCCGACTGGAAAGCGGGCAGTGAGCGCAACGCAATTAATGTGAGTTAGCTCACTCATTAG
GCACCCCAGGCTTTACACTTTATGCTTCCGGCTCGTATGTTGTGTGGAATTGTGAGCGGATAACAATTTC
ACACAGGAAACAGCTATGACCATGATTACGCCAAGCTCGAAATTAACCCTCACTAAAGGGAACAAAAGCT
GGAGCTCGTCTTTGATCAAAACGCAAATCGACGAAAATGTGTCGGACAATATCAAGTCGATGAGCGAAAA
ACTAAAAAGGCTAGAATACGACAATCTCACAGACAGCGTTGAGATATACGGTATTCACGACAGCAGGCTG
AATAATAAAAAAATTAGAAACTATTATTTAACCCTAGAAAGATAATCATATTGTGACGTACGTTAAAGAT
AATCATGCGTAAAATTGACGCATGTGTTTTATCGATCTGTATATCGAGGTTTATTTATTAATTTGAATAG
ATATTAAGTTTTATTATATTTACACTTACATACTAATAATAAATTCAACAAACAATTTATTTATGTTTAT
TTATTTATTAAAAAAAAACAAAAACTCAAAATTTCTTCTATAAAGTAACAAAACTTTTAAACATTCTCTC
TTTTACAAAAATAAACTTATTTTGTACTTTAAAAACAGTCATGTTGTATTATAAAATAAGTAATTAGCTT
AACTTATACATAATAGAAACAAATTATACTTATTAGACATTGATTATTGACTAGTTATTAATAGTAATCA
ATTACGGGGTCATTAGTTCATAGCCCATATATGGAGTTCCGCGTTACATAACTTACGGTAAATGGCCCGC
CTGGCTGACCGCCCAACGACCCCCGCCCATTGACGTCAATAATGACGTATGTTCCCATAGTAACGCCAAT
AGGGACTTTCCATTGACGTCAATGGGTGGA
